Addgene plasmid #61952: 4TVR
Purpose: Bacterial expression for structure determination; may not be full ORF
Depositing lab: Cheryl Arrowsmith. Depositing organization: University of Toronto.
Backbone
  Vector backbone: pET28a-MHL
  Backbone manufacturer: Addgene Plasmid 26096
  Vector type: Bacterial Expression
Growth in bacteria
  Bacterial resistance: Kanamycin, 50 μg/mL
  Growth temperature: 37°C
  Growth strain: DH5alpha
  Copy number: High Copy
Gene/Insert
  Gene/Insert name: UBH14 (alt name: PDB:4TVR)
  Species: H. sapiens (human)
  Insert size (bp): 837
  Mutation: See comments
  GenBank ID: gi|23312363 UBH14
  Entrez Gene: UHRF2 (a.k.a. NIRF, RNF107, TDRD23, URF2)
  Promoter: T7
  Tag / fusion protein: MHHHHHHSSGRENLYFQG (N terminal on backbone)
  Cloning method: Ligation Independent Cloning
  Sequencing primers: 5′ T7; 3′ T7 Terminal
Terms and licenses: Academic/Nonprofit Terms; Industry Terms: Not Available to Industry
How to cite: 4TVR was a gift from Cheryl Arrowsmith (Addgene plasmid # 61952 ; http://n2t.net/addgene:61952 ; RRID:Addgene_61952)
