[The description below was written by a language model from this plasmid's Addgene catalogue record.]
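Description:
4TVR is a bacterial expression plasmid built on the pET28a-MHL backbone, a pET28-derived vector adapted for ligation independent cloning and widely used in structural genomics pipelines. It is propagated in standard E. coli cloning strains as a high-copy plasmid under kanamycin selection. The record does not include a feature table, so the origin of replication and other backbone elements are not itemised here.

The insert is an 837 bp fragment of human UHRF2 (also known as NIRF, RNF107, TDRD23 or URF2), listed under the internal name UBH14 and cross-referenced to the protein structure entry 4TVR. Expression is driven by the T7 promoter, so protein production requires a host that supplies T7 RNA polymerase. The backbone contributes an N-terminal tag consisting of a hexahistidine stretch followed by a short linker and a TEV protease recognition site. This allows purification by immobilised metal affinity chromatography, after which the tag can be removed by cleavage to leave near-native protein.

The stated purpose is bacterial expression for structure determination, and the record warns that the insert may not be the full open reading frame. The modest insert size is consistent with a domain-level construct designed for crystallisation rather than the complete UHRF2 protein, although the boundaries of the fragment are not given. The mutation field points to comments that are not included in the record, so any sequence differences from the reference cannot be specified. The plasmid suits the production of recombinant UHRF2 fragment for structural, biophysical or biochemical studies.
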