>Addgene plasmid #61952 | 4TVR | depositor partial sequence | sequence record 101244 | Insert DNA Sequence
AATCAGCCATCTACATCAGCTCGTGCCCGTCTTATTGATCCTGGCTTTGGAATATATAAGGTAAATGAAT
TGGTGGATGCCAGAGATGTCGGCCTTGGTGCTTGGTTTGAAGCACACATACATAGTGTTACTAGAGCTTC
TGATGGACAGTCACGTGGCAAAACTCCACTGAAGAATGGAAATATAAAGCATAAATCCAAAGAGAACACA
AATAAATTGGACAGTGTACCCTCTACGTCTAATTCAGACTGTGTTGCTGCTGATGAAGACGTTATTTACC
ATATCCAGTATGATGAATACCCAGAAAGCGGTACTCTAGAAATGAATGTCAAGGATCTTAGACCACGAGC
TAGAACCATTTTGAAATGGAATGAACTAAATGTTGGTGATGTGGTAATGGTTAATTATAATGTAGAAAGT
CCTGGACAAAGAGGATTCTGGTTTGATGCAGAAATTACCACATTGAAGACAATCTCAAGGACCAAAAAAG
AACTTCGTGTGAAAATTTTCCTGGGGGGTTCTGAAGGAACATTAAATGACTGCAAGATAATATCTGTAGA
TGAAATCTTCAAGATTGAGAGACCTGGAGCCCATCCCCTTTCATTTGCAGATGGAAAGTTTTTAAGGCGA
AATGACCCTGAATGTGACCTGTGTGGTGGAGACCCAGAAAAGAAATGTCATTCTTGCTCCTGTCGTGTAT
GTGGTGGGAAACATGAACCCAACATGCAGCTTCTGTGTGATGAATGTAATGTGGCTTATCATATTTACTG
TCTGAATCCACCTTTGGATAAAGTCCCAGCAGAGGAATACTGGTATTGTCCTTCTTGTAAAACTGAT
