>Addgene plasmid #61952 | 4TVR | addgene partial sequence | sequence record 101790 | T7 5'-TAATACGACTCACTATAGGG-3'
TTTAAGAAGGAGATATACCATGCATCATCATCATCATCACAGCAGCGGCAGAGAAAACTTGTATTTCCAG
GGCAATCAGCCATCTACATCAGCTCGTGCCCGTCTTATTGATCCTGGCTTTGGAATATATAAGGTAAATG
AATTGGTGGATGCCAGAGATGTCGGCCTTGGTGCTTGGTTTGAAGCACACATACATAGTGTTACTAGAGC
TTCTGATGGACAGTCACGTGGCAAAACTCCACTGAAGAATGGAAATATAAAGCATAAATCCAAAGAGAAC
ACAAATAAATTGGACAGTGTACCCTCTACGTCTAATTCAGACTGTGTTGCTGCTGATGAAGACGTTATTT
ACCATATCCAGTATGATGAATACCCAGAAAGCGGTACTCTAGAAATGAATGTCAAGGATCTTAGACCACG
AGCTAGAACCATTTTGAAATGGAATGAACTAAATGTTGGTGATGTGGTAATGGTTAATTATAATGTAGAA
AGTCCTGGACAAAGAGGATTCTGGTTTGATGCAGAAATTACCACATTGAAGACAATCTCAAGGACCAAAA
AAGAACTTCGTGTGAAAATTTTCCTGGGGGGTTCTGAAGGAACATTAAATGACTGC
