>Addgene plasmid #61952 | 4TVR | addgene partial sequence | sequence record 101791 | T7term 5'-GCTAGTTATTGCTCAGCGG-3'
GCACACATACATAGTGTTACTAGAGCTTCTGATGGACAGTCACGTGGCAAAACTCCACTGAAGAATGGAA
ATATAAAGCATAAATCCAAAGAGAACACAAATAAATTGGACAGTGTACCCTCTACGTCTAATTCAGACTG
TGTTGCTGCTGATGAAGACGTTATTTACCATATCCAGTATGATGAATACCCAGAAAGCGGTACTCTAGAA
ATGAATGTCAAGGATCTTAGACCACGAGCTAGAACCATTTTGAAATGGAATGAACTAAATGTTGGTGATG
TGGTAATGGTTAATTATAATGTAGAAAGTCCTGGACAAAGAGGATTCTGGTTTGATGCAGAAATTACCAC
ATTGAAGACAATCTCAAGGACCAAAAAAGAACTTCGTGTGAAAATTTTCCTGGGGGGTTCTGAAGGAACA
TTAAATGACTGCAAGATAATATCTGTAGATGAAATCTTCAAGATTGAGAGACCTGGAGCCCATCCCCTTT
CATTTGCAGATGGAAAGTTTTTAAGGCGAAATGACCCTGAATGTGACCTGTGTGGTGGAGACCCAGAAAA
GAAATGTCATTCTTGCTCCTGTCGTGTATGTGGTGGGAAACATGAACCCAACATGCAGCTTCTGTGTGAT
GAATGTAATGTGGCTTATCATATTTACTGTCTGAATCCACCTTTGGATAAAGTCCCAGCAGAGGAATACT
GGTATTGTCCTTCTTGTAAAACTGATTGATGACCGAAGCTTGCGGCCGCACTCGAGCACCACCACCACCA
CCACTGAGATCCGGCTGCT
